>Addgene plasmid #40884 | pBabepuro-Willin | addgene partial sequence | sequence record 55434 | pBabe5 5'-CTTTATCCAGCCCTCAC-3'
CATGAACAAATTGAATTTTCATAACAACAGAGTCATGCAAGACCGCCGCAGTGTGTGCATTTTCCTTCCC
AACGATGAATCTCTGAACATCATCATAAATGTTAAGATTCTGTGTCACCAGTTGCTGGTCCAGGTTTGTG
ACCTGCTCAGGCTAAAGGACTGCCACCTCTTTGGACTCAGTGTTATACAAAATAATGAACATGTGTATAT
GGAGTTGTCACAAAAGCTTTACAAATATTGTCCAAAAGAATGGAAGAAAGAGGCCAGCAAGGGTATCGAC
CAATTTGGGCCTCCTATGATCATCCACTTCCGTGTGCAGTACTATGTGGAAAATGGCAGATTGATCAGTG
ACAGAGCAGCAAGATACTATTATTACTGGCACCTGAGAAAACAAGTTCTTCATTCTCAGTGTGTGCTCCG
AGAGGAGGCCTACTTCCTGCTGGCAGCCTTTGCCCTGCAGGCTGATCTTGGGAACTTCAAAAGGAATAAG
CACTATGGAAAATACTTCGAGCCAGAGGCTTACTTCCCATCTTGGGTTGTTTCCAAGAGGGGGAAGGACT
ACATCCTGAAGCACATTCCAAACATGCACAAAGATCAGTTTGCACTAACAGCTTCCGAAGCTCATCTTAA
ATATATCAAAGAGGCTGTCCGACTGGATGACGTCGCTGTTCATTACTACAGATTGTATAAGGATAAAAGG
GAAATTGAAGCATCGCTGACTCTTGGATTGACCATGAGGGGAATACAGATTTTTCAGAATTTAGATGAAG
AGAAACAATTACTTTATGATTTCCCCTGGACAAATGTTGGAAAATTGGTGTTTGTGGGTAAGAAATTTGA
GATTTTGCCAGATGGCTTGCCTTCTGCCCGGAAGCTCATATACTACACGGGGTGCCCCATGCGCTCCAGA
CACCTCCTGCAACTTCTGAGCAACAGCCACCGCCTCTATATGAATCTGCAGCCTGTCCTGCGCCATATCC
GGAAG
