[The description below was written by a language model from this plasmid's Addgene catalogue record.]
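Description:
pBabepuro-Willin is a retroviral mammalian expression plasmid built on the pBabe-puro backbone, carrying the human Willin coding sequence (also known as FRMD6). The insert, recorded as about 1.5 kb, was placed between the BamHI and EcoRI sites of the vector's cloning region, both of which remain intact, giving a total construct of roughly 6.6 kb from a backbone of about 5.1 kb. In bacteria the plasmid is maintained at high copy number under ampicillin selection.

No feature table is provided, so the regulatory elements are not itemised in the record. In the standard pBabe-puro design, the insert sits between Moloney murine leukaemia virus long terminal repeats and is transcribed from the 5′ LTR. A packaging signal allows the transcript to be encapsidated when the plasmid is introduced into a retroviral packaging cell line. A separate internal promoter, SV40 early in the standard vector, drives the puromycin resistance gene. After transduction, the provirus integrates into the target cell genome, and puromycin, the selectable marker listed in the record, is used to enrich for stably expressing cells. The record lists no epitope tag or fluorescent fusion on the insert.

Willin/FRMD6 is a FERM-domain protein. The associated publication reports that its expression activates the Hippo pathway kinases in mammalian cells and antagonises oncogenic YAP. The construct therefore suits stable ectopic expression of Willin in mammalian cell lines, for studying Hippo signalling, YAP regulation and related growth or transformation phenotypes.
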