Addgene plasmid #40884: pBabepuro-Willin
Depositing lab: Paul Reynolds. Depositing organization: University of St. Andrews. Publication: Willin/FRMD6 expression activates the Hippo signaling pathway kinases in mammals and antagonizes oncogenic YAP. Angus L, Moleirinho S, Herron L, Sinha A, Zhang X, Niestrata M, Dholakia K, Prystowsky MB, Harvey KF, Reynolds PA, Gunn-Moore FJ. Oncogene. 2012 Jan 12;31(2):238-50. doi: 10.1038/onc.2011.224. Epub 2011 Jun 13. PubMed 21666719.
Backbone
  Vector backbone: pBabe-puro
  Backbone size w/o insert (bp): 5100
  Total vector size (bp): 6600
  Vector type: Mammalian Expression, Retroviral
  Selectable markers: Puromycin
Growth in bacteria
  Bacterial resistance: Ampicillin, 100 μg/mL
  Growth temperature: 37°C
  Growth strain: DH5alpha
  Copy number: High Copy
Gene/Insert
  Gene/Insert name: Willin (alt name: FRMD6)
  Species: H. sapiens (human)
  Insert size (bp): 1500
  Entrez Gene: FRMD6 (a.k.a. C14orf31, EX1, Willin, c14_5320)
  Cloning method: Restriction Enzyme; 5′ cloning site BamHI (not destroyed); 3′ cloning site EcoRI (not destroyed)
  Sequencing primers: 5′ pBabe F; 3′ pBabe R
Terms and licenses: Academic/Nonprofit Terms; Industry Terms: Not Available to Industry
How to cite: pBabepuro-Willin was a gift from Paul Reynolds (Addgene plasmid # 40884)
